Addgene plasmid #185402: miniCMV-tdTomado-tDeg
Purpose: tdTomado-tDeg fluorogenic protein
Depositing lab: Jian-Hui Jiang. Depositing organization: Hunan University. Publication: Genetically Encoded Sensor Enables Endogenous RNA Imaging with Conformation-Switching Induced Fluorogenic Proteins. Zhou WJ, Li H, Zhang KK, Wang F, Chu X, Jiang JH. J Am Chem Soc. 2021 Sep 8;143(35):14394-14401. doi: 10.1021/jacs.1c07719. Epub 2021 Aug 25. PubMed 34431301.
Backbone
  Vector backbone: pcDNA3.1
  Vector type: Mammalian Expression
Growth in bacteria
  Bacterial resistance: Ampicillin, 100 μg/mL
  Growth temperature: 37°C
  Growth strain: DH5alpha
  Copy number: High Copy
Gene/Insert
  Gene/Insert name: tdTomado-tDeg
  Species: Synthetic
  Mutation: WT
  Promoter: miniCMV (GGTAGGCGTGTACGGTGGGAGGCCTATATAAGCAGAGCT)
  Cloning method: Restriction Enzyme; 5′ cloning site MluI (unknown if destroyed); 3′ cloning site EcoRI (unknown if destroyed)
  Sequencing primers: 5′ unknown; 3′ TAGAAGGCACAGTCGAGG
Terms and licenses: Academic/Nonprofit Terms; Industry Terms: Not Available to Industry
How to cite: miniCMV-tdTomado-tDeg was a gift from Jian-Hui Jiang (Addgene plasmid # 185402 ; http://n2t.net/addgene:185402 ; RRID:Addgene_185402)
