[The description below was written by a language model from this plasmid's Addgene catalogue record and pLannotate feature annotations shown in this document.]
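Description:
miniCMV-tdTomado-tDeg is a mammalian expression plasmid of about 6.3 kb built on the pcDNA3.1 backbone. It is propagated in E. coli through a high-copy ColE1/pUC-type origin and selected with ampicillin via the bla (AmpR) gene and its own promoter. The backbone also carries an f1 phage origin and an SV40 early promoter driving a neomycin/kanamycin phosphotransferase gene with an SV40 polyadenylation signal, a cassette that in principle allows G418 selection of transfected mammalian cells. Short fragments annotated as bom, ble, lacI and the lac promoter/operator region appear to be backbone remnants with no evident role in the design.

The payload is a synthetic fusion of the tandem-dimer orange-red fluorescent protein tdTomato (spelled "tdTomado" in the record) to tDeg. It is expressed from a minimal CMV promoter, which replaces the full CMV enhancer/promoter and would be expected to give comparatively low expression, and is terminated by the bovine growth hormone polyadenylation signal. The feature table annotates only the tdTomato coding sequence. The tDeg portion is not called as a separate feature, but presumably lies in the unannotated stretch between the end of tdTomato and the bGH terminator. In general usage tDeg is a short C-terminal degron tag that destabilises the fused protein unless it is bound by a cognate RNA aptamer, so fluorescence accumulates only when that RNA is present. Consistent with this, the record describes the product as a fluorogenic protein, and the associated publication concerns genetically encoded sensors for imaging endogenous RNA in cells. The RNA component of such a sensor is not part of this plasmid.
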