Features (pLannotate 1.2.2; 18 found; start..end, strand, type, name):
     28..80      -  misc_feature   bom (fragment): basis of mobility region from pBR322
    235..273     +  promoter       minimal CMV promoter: human cytomegalovirus (CMV) immediate early promoter
    309..1736    +  CDS            tdTomato: tdTomato is a basic (constitutively fluorescent) orange fluorescent protein published in 2004, derived from Discosoma sp.. It is reported to be a somewhat slowly-maturing tandem dimer with low acid sensitivity.
   1893..1911    -  promoter       SP6 promoter: promoter for bacteriophage SP6 RNA polymerase
   1937..2161    +  polyA_signal   bGH poly(A) signal: bovine growth hormone polyadenylation signal
   2165..2186    +  promoter       SV40 promoter (fragment): SV40 enhancer and early promoter
   2207..2635    +  rep_origin     f1 ori (sequence partly withheld): f1 bacteriophage origin of replication; arrow indicates direction of (+) strand synthesis
   2649..2978    +  promoter       SV40 promoter: SV40 enhancer and early promoter
   3045..3836    +  CDS            neo: KKA2_KLEPN - Also known as kan, nptII. Experimental evidence at protein level: Swiss-Prot protein existence level 1. Resistance to kanamycin, neomycin, paromomycin, ribostamycin, butirosin and gentamicin B. From Klebsiella pneumoniae.
   3860..4018    +  CDS            ble (fragment): BLE_KLEPN - Experimental evidence at protein level: Swiss-Prot protein existence level 1. Binding protein with a strong affinity to the bleomycin family of antibiotics. Binds to CL990; an antimitotic-antibiotic compound. From Klebsiella pneumoniae.
   4013..4134    +  polyA_signal   SV40 poly(A) signal: SV40 polyadenylation signal
   4207..4223    -  protein_bind   lac operator: The lac repressor binds to the lac operator to inhibit transcription in E. coli. This inhibition can be relieved by adding lactose or isopropyl-β-D-thiogalactopyranoside (IPTG). lac repressor encoded by lacI
   4231..4261    -  promoter       lac promoter: promoter for the E. coli lac operon
   4276..4297    -  protein_bind   CAP binding site: CAP binding activates transcription in the presence of cAMP. E. coli catabolite activator protein
   4310..4402    -  CDS            lacI (fragment): lac repressor; lacI; The lac repressor binds to the lac operator to inhibit transcription in E. coli. This inhibition can be relieved by adding lactose or isopropyl-β-D-thiogalactopyranoside (IPTG).
   4585..5173    -  rep_origin     ori: high-copy-number ColE1/pMB1/pBR322/pUC origin of replication
   5344..6204    -  CDS            AmpR: β-lactamase; bla; confers resistance to ampicillin, carbenicillin, and related antibiotics
   6205..6309    -  promoter       AmpR promoter: bla
>Addgene plasmid #185402 | miniCMV-tdTomado-tDeg | addgene full sequence | sequence record 363941 | Addgene NGS Result
GACGGATCGGGAGATCTCCCGATCCCCTATGGTGCACTCTCAGTACAATCTGCTCTGATGCCGCATAGTT
AAGCCAGTATCTGCTCCCTGCTTGTGTGTTGGAGGTCGCTGAGTAGTGCGCGAGCAAAATTTAAGCTACA
ACAAGGCAAGGCTTGACCGACAATTGCATGAAGAATCTGCTTAGGGTTAGGCGTTTTGCGCTGCTTCGCG
ATGTACGGGCCAGATATACGCGTTGGTAGGCGTGTACGGTGGGAGGCCTATATAAGCAGAGCTCGTTTAG
TGAACCGTCAGATCGCGCCGACATCACCATGGTGAGCAAGGGCGAGGAGGTCATCAAAGAGTTCATGCGC
TTCAAGGTGCGCATGGAGGGCTCCATGAACGGCCACGAGTTCGAGATCGAGGGCGAGGGCGAGGGCCGCC
CCTACGAGGGCACCCAGACCGCCAAGCTGAAGGTGACCAAGGGCGGCCCCCTGCCCTTCGCCTGGGACAT
CCTGTCCCCCCAGTTCATGTACGGCTCCAAGGCGTACGTGAAGCACCCCGCCGACATCCCCGATTACAAG
AAGCTGTCCTTCCCCGAGGGCTTCAAGTGGGAGCGCGTGATGAACTTCGAGGACGGCGGTCTGGTGACCG
TGACCCAGGACTCCTCCCTGCAGGACGGCACGCTGATCTACAAGGTGAAGATGCGCGGCACCAACTTCCC
CCCCGACGGCCCCGTAATGCAGAAGAAGACCATGGGCTGGGAGGCCTCCACCGAGCGCCTGTACCCCCGC
GACGGCGTGCTGAAGGGCGAGATCCACCAGGCCCTGAAGCTGAAGGACGGCGGCCACTACCTGGTGGAGT
TCAAGACCATCTACATGGCCAAGAAGCCCGTGCAACTGCCCGGCTACTACTACGTGGACACCAAGCTGGA
CATCACCTCCCACAACGAGGACTACACCATCGTGGAACAGTACGAGCGCTCCGAGGGCCGCCACCACCTG
TTCCTGGGGCATGGCACCGGCAGCACCGGCAGCGGCAGCTCCGGCACCGCCTCCTCCGAGGACAACAACA
TGGCCGTCATCAAAGAGTTCATGCGCTTCAAGGTGCGCATGGAGGGCTCCATGAACGGCCACGAGTTCGA
GATCGAGGGCGAGGGCGAGGGCCGCCCCTACGAGGGCACCCAGACCGCCAAGCTGAAGGTGACCAAGGGC
GGCCCCCTGCCCTTCGCCTGGGACATCCTGTCCCCCCAGTTCATGTACGGCTCCAAGGCGTACGTGAAGC
ACCCCGCCGACATCCCCGATTACAAGAAGCTGTCCTTCCCCGAGGGCTTCAAGTGGGAGCGCGTGATGAA
CTTCGAGGACGGCGGTCTGGTGACCGTGACCCAGGACTCCTCCCTGCAGGACGGCACGCTGATCTACAAG
GTGAAGATGCGCGGCACCAACTTCCCCCCCGACGGCCCCGTAATGCAGAAGAAGACCATGGGCTGGGAGG
CCTCCACCGAGCGCCTGTACCCCCGCGACGGCGTGCTGAAGGGCGAGATCCACCAGGCCCTGAAGCTGAA
GGACGGCGGCCACTACCTGGTGGAGTTCAAGACCATCTACATGGCCAAGAAGCCCGTGCAACTGCCCGGC
TACTACTACGTGGACACCAAGCTGGACATCACCTCCCACAACGAGGACTACACCATCGTGGAACAGTACG
AGCGCTCCGAGGGCCGCCACCACCTGTTCCTGTACGGCATGGACGAGCTGTACAAGGGAGGCGGAGGCTC
CGGAGGCGGAGGCTCCGGAGGCGGAGGCTCCGGAGGCTCCGGCGGAAGATCCGGTGGTGGTTCTGGTCCT
CGTCCCCGTGGTACTCGTGGTAAAGGTCGCCGTATTCGTCGCCGCGGTTAAGAATTCTCTAGAGGGCCCT
ATTCTATAGTGTCACCTAAATGCTAGAGCTCGCTGATCAGCCTCGACTGTGCCTTCTAGTTGCCAGCCAT
CTGTTGTTTGCCCCTCCCCCGTGCCTTCCTTGACCCTGGAAGGTGCCACTCCCACTGTCCTTTCCTAATA
AAATGAGGAAATTGCATCGCATTGTCTGAGTAGGTGTCATTCTATTCTGGGGGGTGGGGTGGGGCAGGAC
AGCAAGGGGGAGGATTGGGAAGACAATAGCAGGCATGCTGGGGATGCGGTGGGCTCTATGGCTTCTGAGG
CGGAAAGAACCAGCTGGGGCTCTAGGGGGTATCCCC
[124 nt withheld, positions 2207-2330]
C
[91 nt withheld, positions 2332-2422]
A
[49 nt withheld, positions 2424-2472]
CCTTTGACGTTGGAGTCCACGTTCTTT
[37 nt withheld, positions 2500-2536]
ACCCTATCTCGGTCTATTCTTTTGATTTATAAGGGATTTTGCCGATTTCGGCCTATTGGTTAAAAAATGA
GCTGATTTAACAAAAATTTAACGCGAATTAATTCTGTGGAATGTGTGTCAGTTAGGGTGTGGAAAGTCCC
CAGGCTCCCCAGCAGGCAGAAGTATGCAAAGCATGCATCTCAATTAGTCAGCAACCAGGTGTGGAAAGTC
CCCAGGCTCCCCAGCAGGCAGAAGTATGCAAAGCATGCATCTCAATTAGTCAGCAACCATAGTCCCGCCC
CTAACTCCGCCCATCCCGCCCCTAACTCCGCCCAGTTCCGCCCATTCTCCGCCCCATGGCTGACTAATTT
TTTTTATTTATGCAGAGGCCGAGGCCGCCTCTGCCTCTGAGCTATTCCAGAAGTAGTGAGGAGGCTTTTT
TGGAGGCCTAGGCTTTTGCAAAAAGCTCCCGGGAGCTTGTATATCCATTTTCGGATCTGATCAAGAGACA
GGATGAGGATCGTTTCGCATGATTGAACAAGATGGATTGCACGCAGGTTCTCCGGCCGCTTGGGTGGAGA
GGCTATTCGGCTATGACTGGGCACAACAGACAATCGGCTGCTCTGATGCCGCCGTGTTCCGGCTGTCAGC
GCAGGGGCGCCCGGTTCTTTTTGTCAAGACCGACCTGTCCGGTGCCCTGAATGAACTGCAGGACGAGGCA
GCGCGGCTATCGTGGCTGGCCACGACGGGCGTTCCTTGCGCAGCTGTGCTCGACGTTGTCACTGAAGCGG
GAAGGGACTGGCTGCTATTGGGCGAAGTGCCGGGGCAGGATCTCCTGTCATCTCACCTTGCTCCTGCCGA
GAAAGTATCCATCATGGCTGATGCAATGCGGCGGCTGCATACGCTTGATCCGGCTACCTGCCCATTCGAC
CACCAAGCGAAACATCGCATCGAGCGAGCACGTACTCGGATGGAAGCCGGTCTTGTCGATCAGGATGATC
TGGACGAAGAGCATCAGGGGCTCGCGCCAGCCGAACTGTTCGCCAGGCTCAAGGCGCGCATGCCCGACGG
CGAGGATCTCGTCGTGACCCATGGCGATGCCTGCTTGCCGAATATCATGGTGGAAAATGGCCGCTTTTCT
GGATTCATCGACTGTGGCCGGCTGGGTGTGGCGGACCGCTATCAGGACATAGCGTTGGCTACCCGTGATA
TTGCTGAAGAGCTTGGCGGCGAATGGGCTGACCGCTTCCTCGTGCTTTACGGTATCGCCGCTCCCGATTC
GCAGCGCATCGCCTTCTATCGCCTTCTTGACGAGTTCTTCTGAGCGGGACTCTGGGGTTCGAAATGACCG
ACCAAGCGACGCCCAACCTGCCATCACGAGATTTCGATTCCACCGCCGCCTTCTATGAAAGGTTGGGCTT
CGGAATCGTTTTCCGGGACGCCGGCTGGATGATCCTCCAGCGCGGGGATCTCATGCTGGAGTTCTTCGCC
CACCCCAACTTGTTTATTGCAGCTTATAATGGTTACAAATAAAGCAATAGCATCACAAATTTCACAAATA
AAGCATTTTTTTCACTGCATTCTAGTTGTGGTTTGTCCAAACTCATCAATGTATCTTATCATGTCTGTAT
ACCGTCGACCTCTAGCTAGAGCTTGGCGTAATCATGGTCATAGCTGTTTCCTGTGTGAAATTGTTATCCG
CTCACAATTCCACACAACATACGAGCCGGAAGCATAAAGTGTAAAGCCTGGGGTGCCTAATGAGTGAGCT
AACTCACATTAATTGCGTTGCGCTCACTGCCCGCTTTCCAGTCGGGAAACCTGTCGTGCCAGCTGCATTA
ATGAATCGGCCAACGCGCGGGGAGAGGCGGTTTGCGTATTGGGCGCTCTTCCGCTTCCTCGCTCACTGAC
TCGCTGCGCTCGGTCGTTCGGCTGCGGCGAGCGGTATCAGCTCACTCAAAGGCGGTAATACGGTTATCCA
CAGAATCAGGGGATAACGCAGGAAAGAACATGTGAGCAAAAGGCCAGCAAAAGGCCAGGAACCGTAAAAA
GGCCGCGTTGCTGGCGTTTTTCCATAGGCTCCGCCCCCCTGACGAGCATCACAAAAATCGACGCTCAAGT
CAGAGGTGGCGAAACCCGACAGGACTATAAAGATACCAGGCGTTTCCCCCTGGAAGCTCCCTCGTGCGCT
CTCCTGTTCCGACCCTGCCGCTTACCGGATACCTGTCCGCCTTTCTCCCTTCGGGAAGCGTGGCGCTTTC
TCATAGCTCACGCTGTAGGTATCTCAGTTCGGTGTAGGTCGTTCGCTCCAAGCTGGGCTGTGTGCACGAA
CCCCCCGTTCAGCCCGACCGCTGCGCCTTATCCGGTAACTATCGTCTTGAGTCCAACCCGGTAAGACACG
ACTTATCGCCACTGGCAGCAGCCACTGGTAACAGGATTAGCAGAGCGAGGTATGTAGGCGGTGCTACAGA
GTTCTTGAAGTGGTGGCCTAACTACGGCTACACTAGAAGAACAGTATTTGGTATCTGCGCTCTGCTGAAG
CCAGTTACCTTCGGAAAAAGAGTTGGTAGCTCTTGATCCGGCAAACAAACCACCGCTGGTAGCGGTGGTT
TTTTTGTTTGCAAGCAGCAGATTACGCGCAGAAAAAAAGGATCTCAAGAAGATCCTTTGATCTTTTCTAC
GGGGTCTGACGCTCAGTGGAACGAAAACTCACGTTAAGGGATTTTGGTCATGAGATTATCAAAAAGGATC
TTCACCTAGATCCTTTTAAATTAAAAATGAAGTTTTAAATCAATCTAAAGTATATATGAGTAAACTTGGT
CTGACAGTTACCAATGCTTAATCAGTGAGGCACCTATCTCAGCGATCTGTCTATTTCGTTCATCCATAGT
TGCCTGACTCCCCGTCGTGTAGATAACTACGATACGGGAGGGCTTACCATCTGGCCCCAGTGCTGCAATG
ATACCGCGAGACCCACGCTCACCGGCTCCAGATTTATCAGCAATAAACCAGCCAGCCGGAAGGGCCGAGC
GCAGAAGTGGTCCTGCAACTTTATCCGCCTCCATCCAGTCTATTAATTGTTGCCGGGAAGCTAGAGTAAG
TAGTTCGCCAGTTAATAGTTTGCGCAACGTTGTTGCCATTGCTACAGGCATCGTGGTGTCACGCTCGTCG
TTTGGTATGGCTTCATTCAGCTCCGGTTCCCAACGATCAAGGCGAGTTACATGATCCCCCATGTTGTGCA
AAAAAGCGGTTAGCTCCTTCGGTCCTCCGATCGTTGTCAGAAGTAAGTTGGCCGCAGTGTTATCACTCAT
GGTTATGGCAGCACTGCATAATTCTCTTACTGTCATGCCATCCGTAAGATGCTTTTCTGTGACTGGTGAG
TACTCAACCAAGTCATTCTGAGAATAGTGTATGCGGCGACCGAGTTGCTCTTGCCCGGCGTCAATACGGG
ATAATACCGCGCCACATAGCAGAACTTTAAAAGTGCTCATCATTGGAAAACGTTCTTCGGGGCGAAAACT
CTCAAGGATCTTACCGCTGTTGAGATCCAGTTCGATGTAACCCACTCGTGCACCCAACTGATCTTCAGCA
TCTTTTACTTTCACCAGCGTTTCTGGGTGAGCAAAAACAGGAAGGCAAAATGCCGCAAAAAAGGGAATAA
GGGCGACACGGAAATGTTGAATACTCATACTCTTCCTTTTTCAATATTATTGAAGCATTTATCAGGGTTA
TTGTCTCATGAGCGGATACATATTTGAATGTATTTAGAAAAATAAACAAATAGGGGTTCCGCGCACATTT
CCCCGAAAAGTGCCACCTGACGTC
